>Addgene plasmid #133376 | BII-ChBtW-CTNNB1_S33Y | depositor full sequence | sequence record 256363 | BII-ChBtW-CTNNB1_S33Y sequence 9167 bps
TTAACCCTAGAAAGATAGTCTGCGTAAAATTGACGCATGCATTCTTGAAATATTGCTCTCTCTTTCTAAA
TAGCGCGAATCCGTCGCTGTGCATTTAGGACATCTCAGTCGCCGCTTGGAGCTCCCGTGAGGCGTGCTTG
TCAATGCGGTAAGTGTCACTGATTTTGAACTATAACGACCGCGTGAGTCAAAATGACGCATGATTATCTT
TTACGTGACTTTTAAGATTTAACTCATACGATAATTATATTGTTATTTCATGTTCTACTTACGTGATAAC
TTATTATATATATATTTTCTTGTTATAGATCCACTAGTTCTAGAGGGACAGCCCCCCCCCAAAGCCCCCA
GGGATGTAATTACGTCCCTCCCCCGCTAGGGGGCAGCAGCGAGCCGCCCGGGGCTCCGCTCCGGTCCGGC
GCTCCCCCCGCATCCCCGAGCCGGCAGCGTGCGGGGACAGCCCGGGCACGGGGAAGGTGGCACGGGATCG
CTTTCCTCTGAACGCTTCTCGCTGCTCTTTGAGCCTGCAGACACCTGGGGGGATACGGGGAAAAGGCCTC
CAAGGCCTGCAGGAGTCAATGGGAAAAACCCATTGGAGCCAAGTACACTGACTCAATAGGGACTTTCCAT
TGGGTTTTGCCCAGTACATAAGGTCAATAGGGGGTGAGTCAACAGGAAAGTCCCATTGGAGCCAAGTACA
TTGAGTCAATAGGGACTTTCCAATGGGTTTTGCCCAGTACATAAGGTCAATGGGAGGTAAGCCAATGGGT
TTTTCCCATTACTGACATGTATACTGAGTCATTAGGGACTTTCCAATGGGTTTTGCCCAGTACATAAGGT
CAATAGGGGTGAATCAACAGGAAAGTCCCATTGGAGCCAAGTACACTGAGTCAATAGGGACTTTCCATTG
GGTTTTGCCCAGTACAAAAGGTCAATAGGGGGTGAGTCAATGGGTTTTTCCCATTATTGGCACATACATA
AGGTCAATAGGGGTGACTAGTGGAGAAGAGCATGCTTGAGGGCTGAGTGCCCCTCAGTGGGCAGAGAGCA
CATGGCCCACAGTCCCTGAGAAGTTGGGGGGAGGGGTGGGCAATTGAACTGGTGCCTAGAGAAGGTGGGG
CTTGGGTAAACTGGGAAAGTGATGTGGTGTACTGGCTCCACCTTTTTCCCCAGGGTGGGGGAGAACCATA
TATAAGTGCAGTAGTCTCTGTGAACATTCGGTTTAGTGAACCTGCAGGTCGGCCGCCACGACCGGTGCCA
CCATGGCCAAGCCTTTGTCTCAAGAAGAATCCACCCTCATTGAAAGAGCAACGGCTACAATCAACAGCAT
CCCCATCTCTGAAGACTACAGCGTCGCCAGCGCAGCTCTCTCTAGCGACGGCCGCATCTTCACTGGTGTC
AATGTATATCATTTTACTGGGGGACCTTGTGCAGAACTCGTGGTGCTGGGCACTGCTGCTGCTGCGGCAG
CTGGCAACCTGACTTGTATCGTCGCGATCGGAAATGAGAACAGGGGCATCTTGAGCCCCTGCGGACGGTG
CCGACAGGTGCTTCTCGATCTGCATCCTGGGATCAAAGCCATAGTGAAGGACAGTGATGGACAGCCGACG
GCAGTTGGGATTCGTGAATTGCTGCCCTCTGGTTATGTGTGGGAGGGCGCTAGCCTTGGCTCCGGCGAGG
GCAGGGGAAGTCTTCTAACATGCGGGGACGTGGAGGAAAATCCCGGCCCACTCGGCATGGACTACAAGGA
CGACGATGACAAGCTCGATAGCGGCATGGCTACTCAAGCTGATTTGATGGAGTTGGACATGGCCATGGAA
CCAGACAGAAAAGCGGCTGTTAGTCACTGGCAGCAACAGTCTTACCTGGACTATGGAATCCATTCTGGTG
CCACTACCACAGCTCCTTCTCTGAGTGGTAAAGGCAATCCTGAGGAAGAGGATGTGGATACCTCCCAAGT
CCTGTATGAGTGGGAACAGGGATTTTCTCAGTCCTTCACTCAAGAACAAGTAGCTGATATTGATGGACAG
TATGCAATGACTCGAGCTCAGAGGGTACGAGCTGCTATGTTCCCTGAGACATTAGATGAGGGCATGCAGA
TCCCATCTACACAGTTTGATGCTGCTCATCCCACTAATGTCCAGCGTTTGGCTGAACCATCACAGATGCT
GAAA
[1614 nt withheld, positions 2175-3788]
AAACGGCTTTCAGTTGAGCTGACCAGCTCTCTCTTCAGAACAGAGCCAATGGCTTGGAATGAGACTGCTG
ATCTTGGACTTGATATTGGTGCCCAGGGAGAACCCCTTGGATATCGCCAGGATGATCCTAGCTATCGTTC
TTTTCACTCTGGTGGATATGGCCAGGATGCCTTGGGTATGGACCCCATGATGGAACATGAGATGGGTGGC
CACCACCCTGGTGCTGACTATCCAGTTGATGGGCTGCCAGATCTGGGGCATGCCCAGGACCTCATGGATG
GGCTGCCTCCAGGTGACAGCAATCAGCTGGCCTGGTTTGATACTGACCTGTAATGCTAGAGTTCGCGTCT
GGAACAATCAACCTCTGGATTACAAAATTTGTGAAAGATTGACTGGTATTCTTAACTATGTTGCTCCTTT
TACGCTATGTGGATACGCTGCTTTAATGCCTTTGTATCATGCTATTGCTTCCCGTATGGCTTTCATTTTC
TCCTCCTTGTATAAATCCTGGTTGCTGTCTCTTTATGAGGAGTTGTGGCCCGTTGTCAGGCAACGTGGCG
TGGTGTGCACTGTGTTTGCTGACGCAACCCCCACTGGTTGGGGCATTGCCACCACCTGTCAGCTCCTTTC
CGGGACTTTCGCTTTCCCCCTCCCTATTGCCACGGCGGAACTCATCGCCGCCTGCCTTGCCCGCTGCTGG
ACAGGGGCTCGGCTGTTGGGCACTGACAATTCCGTGGTGTTGTCGGGGAAGCTGACGTCCTTTCCATGGC
TGCTCGCCTGTGTTGCCACCTGGATTCTGCGCGGGACGTCCTTCTGCTACGTCCCTTCGGCCCTCAATCC
AGCGGACCTTCCTTCCCGCGGCCTGCTGCCGGCTCTGCGGCCTCTTCCGCGTCTTCGCCTTCGCCCTCAG
ACGAGTCGGATCTCCCTTTGGGCCGCCTCCCCGCCTGGAATTAATTCTGGCTAAGCACTTCGTGGCCGTC
GATCGTTTAAAGGGAGGTAGTGAGTCGAGATATCGATACTAGTGATCCAGACATGATAAGATACATTGAT
GAGTTTGGACAAACCACAACTAGAATGCAGTGAAAAAAATGCTTTATTTGTGAAATTTGTGATGCTATTG
CTTTATTTGTAACCATTATAAGCTGCAATAAACAAGTTAACAACAACAATTGCATTCATTTTATGTTTCA
GGTTCAGGGGGAGGTGTGGGAGGTTTTTTAAAGCAAGTAAAACCTCTACAAATGTGGTATGGCTGATTAT
GATCCTCTAGAGGGACAGCCCCCCCCCAAAGCCCCCAGGGATGTAATTACGTCCCTCCCCCGCTAGGGGG
CAGCAGCGAGCCGCCCGGGGCTCCGCTCCGGTCCGGCGCTCCCCCCGCATCCCCGAGCCGGCAGCGTGCG
GGGACAGCCCGGGCACGGGGAAGGTGGCACGGGATCGCTTTCCTCTGAACGCTTCTCGCTGCTCTTTGAG
CCTGCAGACACCTGGGGGGATACGGGGAAAAGCCATACCAATGGAGCTCACGGGGACAGCCCCCCCCCAA
AGCCCCCAGGGATGTAATTACGTCCCTCCCCCGCTAGGGGGCAGCAGCGAGCCGCCCGGGGCTCCGCTCC
GGTCCGGCGCTCCCCCCGCATCCCCGAGCCGGCAGCGTGCGGGGACAGCCCGGGCACGGGGAAGGTGGCA
CGGGATCGCTTTCCTCTGAACGCTTCTCGCTGCTCTTTGAGCCTGCAGACACCTGGGGGGATACGGGGAA
AAAGAATTCGATAAAAGTTTTGTTACTTTATAGAAGAAATTTTGAGTTTTTGTTTTTTTTAATAAATAAA
TAAACATAAATAAATTGTTTGTTGAATTTATTATTAGTATGTAAGTGTAAATATAATAAAACTTAATATC
TATTCAAATTAATAAATAAACCTCGATATACAGACCGATAAAACACATGCGTCAATTTTACACATGATTA
TCTTTAACGTACGTCACAATATGATTATCTTTCTAGGGTTAATCTAGCTGCGTGTTCTGCAGCGTGTCGA
GCATCTTCATCTGCTCCATCACGCTGTAAAACACATTTGCACCGCGAGTCTGCCCGTCCTCCACGGGTTC
AAAAACGTGAATGAACGAGGCGCGCTCACTGGCCGTCGTTTTACAACGTCGTGACTGGGAAAACCCTGGC
GTTACCCAACTTAATCGCCTTGCAGCACATCCCCCTTTCGCCAGCTGGCGTAATAGCGAAGAGGCCCGCA
CCGATCGCCCTTCCCAACAGTTGCGCAGCCTGAATGGCGAATGGG
[124 nt withheld, positions 6074-6197]
C
[91 nt withheld, positions 6199-6289]
A
[49 nt withheld, positions 6291-6339]
CCTTTGACGTTGGAGTCCACGTTCTTT
[37 nt withheld, positions 6367-6403]
ACCCTATCTCGGTCTATTCTTTTGATTTATAAGGGATTTTGCCGATTTCGGCCTATTGGTTAAAAAATGA
GCTGATTTAACAAAAATTTAACGCGAATTTTAACAAAATATTAACGCTTACAATTTAGGTGGCACTTTTC
GGGGAAATGTGCGCGGAACCCCTATTTGTTTATTTTTCTAAATACATTCAAATATGTATCCGCTCATGAG
ACAATAACCCTGATAAATGCTTCAATAATATTGAAAAAGGAAGAGTATGAGTATTCAACATTTCCGTGTC
GCCCTTATTCCCTTTTTTGCGGCATTTTGCCTTCCTGTTTTTGCTCACCCAGAAACGCTGGTGAAAGTAA
AAGATGCTGAAGATCAGTTGGGTGCACGAGTGGGTTACATCGAACTGGATCTCAACAGCGGTAAGATCCT
TGAGAGTTTTCGCCCCGAAGAACGTTTTCCAATGATGAGCACTTTTAAAGTTCTGCTATGTGGCGCGGTA
TTATCCCGTATTGACGCCGGGCAAGAGCAACTCGGTCGCCGCATACACTATTCTCAGAATGACTTGGTTG
AGTACTCACCAGTCACAGAAAAGCATCTTACGGATGGCATGACAGTAAGAGAATTATGCAGTGCTGCCAT
AACCATGAGTGATAACACTGCGGCCAACTTACTTCTGACAACGATCGGAGGACCGAAGGAGCTAACCGCT
TTTTTGCACAACATGGGGGATCATGTAACTCGCCTTGATCGTTGGGAACCGGAGCTGAATGAAGCCATAC
CAAACGACGAGCGTGACACCACGATGCCTGTAGCAATGGCAACAACGTTGCGCAAACTATTAACTGGCGA
ACTACTTACTCTAGCTTCCCGGCAACAATTAATAGACTGGATGGAGGCGGATAAAGTTGCAGGACCACTT
CTGCGCTCGGCCCTTCCGGCTGGCTGGTTTATTGCTGATAAATCTGGAGCCGGTGAGCGTGGGTCTCGCG
GTATCATTGCAGCACTGGGGCCAGATGGTAAGCCCTCCCGTATCGTAGTTATCTACACGACGGGGAGTCA
GGCAACTATGGATGAACGAAATAGACAGATCGCTGAGATAGGTGCCTCACTGATTAAGCATTGGTAACTG
TCAGACCAAGTTTACTCATATATACTTTAGATTGATTTAAAACTTCATTTTTAATTTAAAAGGATCTAGG
TGAAGATCCTTTTTGATAATCTCATGACCAAAATCCCTTAACGTGAGTTTTCGTTCCACTGAGCGTCAGA
CCCCGTAGAAAAGATCAAAGGATCTTCTTGAGATCCTTTTTTTCTGCGCGTAATCTGCTGCTTGCAAACA
AAAAAACCACCGCTACCAGCGGTGGTTTGTTTGCCGGATCAAGAGCTACCAACTCTTTTTCCGAAGGTAA
CTGGCTTCAGCAGAGCGCAGATACCAAATACTGTCCTTCTAGTGTAGCCGTAGTTAGGCCACCACTTCAA
GAACTCTGTAGCACCGCCTACATACCTCGCTCTGCTAATCCTGTTACCAGTGGCTGCTGCCAGTGGCGAT
AAGTCGTGTCTTACCGGGTTGGACTCAAGACGATAGTTACCGGATAAGGCGCAGCGGTCGGGCTGAACGG
GGGGTTCGTGCACACAGCCCAGCTTGGAGCGAACGACCTACACCGAACTGAGATACCTACAGCGTGAGCT
ATGAGAAAGCGCCACGCTTCCCGAAGGGAGAAAGGCGGACAGGTATCCGGTAAGCGGCAGGGTCGGAACA
GGAGAGCGCACGAGGGAGCTTCCAGGGGGAAACGCCTGGTATCTTTATAGTCCTGTCGGGTTTCGCCACC
TCTGACTTGAGCGTCGATTTTTGTGATGCTCGTCAGGGGGGCGGAGCCTATGGAAAAACGCCAGCAACGC
GGCCTTTTTACGGTTCCTGGCCTTTTGCTGGCCTTTTGCTCACATGTTCTTTCCTGCGTTATCCCCTGAT
TCTGTGGATAACCGTATTACCGCCTTTGAGTGAGCTGATACCGCTCGCCGCAGCCGAACGACCGAGCGCA
GCGAGTCAGTGAGCGAGGAAGCGGAAGAGCGCCCAATACGCAAACCGCCTCTCCCCGCGCGTTGGCCGAT
TCATTAATGCAGCTGGCACGACAGGTTTCCCGACTGGAAAGCGGGCAGTGAGCGCAACGCAATTAATGTG
AGTTAGCTCACTCATTAGGCACCCCAGGCTTTACACTTTATGCTTCCGGCTCGTATGTTGTGTGGAATTG
TGAGCGGATAACAATTTCACACAGGAAACAGCTATGACCATGATTACGCCAAGCGCGCCCGCCGGGTAAC
TCACGGGGTATCCATGTCCATTTCTGCGGCATCCAGCCAGGATACCCGTCCTCGCTGACGTAATATCCCA
GCGCCGCACCGCTGTCATTAATCTGCACACCGGCACGGCAGTTCCGGCTGTCGCCGGTATTGTTCGGGTT
GCTGATGCGCTTCGGGCTGACCATCCGGAACTGTGTCCGGAAAAGCCGCGACGAACTGGTATCCCAGGTG
GCCTGAACGAACAGTTCACCGTTAAAGGCGTGCATGGCCACACCTTCCCGAATCATCATGGTAAACGTGC
GTTTTCGCTCAACGTCAATGCAGCAGCAGTCATCCTCGGCAAACTCTTTCCATGCCGCTTCAACCTCGCG
GGAAAAGGCACGGGCTTCTTCCTCCCCGATGCCCAGATAGCGCCAGCTTGGGCGATGACTGAGCCGGAAA
AAAGACCCGACGATATGATCCTGATGCAGCTAGA
Features (pLannotate 1.2.2; 21 found; start..end, strand, type, name):
    308..325     -  misc_feature   MCS (fragment): pBluescript multiple cloning site
    589..672     +  promoter       mCMV promoter (fragment): mouse cytomegalovirus (CMV) immediate early promoter
    789..996     +  promoter       mCMV promoter (fragment): mouse cytomegalovirus (CMV) immediate early promoter
   1263..1658    +  CDS            BSD: blasticidin S deaminase; Aspergillus terreus BSD; confers resistance to blasticidin
   1677..1729    +  CDS            T2A (fragment): 2A peptide from Thosea asigna virus capsid protein Eukaryotic ribosomes fail to insert a peptide bond between the Gly and Pro residues, yielding separate polypeptides.
   1743..1763    +  CDS            FLAG (fragment): FLAG® epitope tag, followed by an enterokinase cleavage site
   1776..4121    +  CDS            CTNNB1 (sequence partly withheld): protein involved both in cell-cell adhesion as part of the cadherin protein complex, and in gene transcription as part of the Wnt signaling pathway; CTNNB1; also known as catenin beta-1; related to Drosophila armadillo
   4144..4732    +  misc_feature   WPRE: woodchuck hepatitis virus posttranscriptional regulatory element
   4812..4946    -  polyA_signal   SV40 poly(A) signal: SV40 polyadenylation signal
   4969..5052    -  CDS            large T antigen (fragment): large T antigen from SV40 (simian virus 40)
   5793..5912    -  CDS            B (fragment): PORTL_LAMBD - Experimental evidence at protein level: Swiss-Prot protein existence level 1. Forms the portal vertex of the capsid (PubMed:6228056, PubMed:6232391). This portal plays critical roles in head assembly, genome packaging, neck/tail attachment, and genome ejection (Probable). The portal protein multimerizes as a single ring-shaped homododecamer arranged around a central channel (PubMed:6232391). Binds to the terminase subunits to form the packaging machine (PubMed:7799432). From Escherichia phage lambda (Bacteriophage lambda).
   5914..6069    +  CDS            lacZα (fragment): LacZα fragment of β-galactosidase; lacZ fragment
   6074..6502    +  rep_origin     f1 ori (sequence partly withheld): f1 bacteriophage origin of replication; arrow indicates direction of (+) strand synthesis
   6555..6659    +  promoter       AmpR promoter: bla
   6660..7520    +  CDS            AmpR: β-lactamase; bla; confers resistance to ampicillin, carbenicillin, and related antibiotics
   7691..8279    +  rep_origin     ori: high-copy-number ColE1/pMB1/pBR322/pUC origin of replication
   8462..8554    +  CDS            lacI (fragment): lac repressor; lacI; The lac repressor binds to the lac operator to inhibit transcription in E. coli. This inhibition can be relieved by adding lactose or isopropyl-β-D-thiogalactopyranoside (IPTG).
   8567..8588    +  protein_bind   CAP binding site: CAP binding activates transcription in the presence of cAMP. E. coli catabolite activator protein
   8603..8633    +  promoter       lac promoter: promoter for the E. coli lac operon
   8641..8657    +  protein_bind   lac operator: The lac repressor binds to the lac operator to inhibit transcription in E. coli. This inhibition can be relieved by adding lactose or isopropyl-β-D-thiogalactopyranoside (IPTG). lac repressor encoded by lacI
   8695..9162    -  CDS            B (fragment): PORTL_LAMBD - Experimental evidence at protein level: Swiss-Prot protein existence level 1. Forms the portal vertex of the capsid (PubMed:6228056, PubMed:6232391). This portal plays critical roles in head assembly, genome packaging, neck/tail attachment, and genome ejection (Probable). The portal protein multimerizes as a single ring-shaped homododecamer arranged around a central channel (PubMed:6232391). Binds to the terminase subunits to form the packaging machine (PubMed:7799432). From Escherichia phage lambda (Bacteriophage lambda).
