>Addgene plasmid #133376 | BII-ChBtW-CTNNB1_S33Y | addgene full sequence | sequence record 268605 | Addgene NGS Result
TTAACCCTAGAAAGATAGTCTGCGTAAAATTGACGCATGCATTCTTGAAATATTGCTCTCTCTTTCTAAA
TAGCGCGAATCCGTCGCTGTGCATTTAGGACATCTCAGTCGCCGCTTGGAGCTCCCGTGAGGCGTGCTTG
TCAATGCGGTAAGTGTCACTGATTTTGAACTATAACGACCGCGTGAGTCAAAATGACGCATGATTATCTT
TTACGTGACTTTTAAGATTTAACTCATACGATAATTATATTGTTATTTCATGTTCTACTTACGTGATAAC
TTATTATATATATATTTTCTTGTTATAGATCCACTAGTTCTAGAGGGACAGCCCCCCCCCAAAGCCCCCA
GGGATGTAATTACGTCCCTCCCCCGCTAGGGGGCAGCAGCGAGCCGCCCGGGGCTCCGCTCCGGTCCGGC
GCTCCCCCCGCATCCCCGAGCCGGCAGCGTGCGGGGACAGCCCGGGCACGGGGAAGGTGGCACGGGATCG
CTTTCCTCTGAACGCTTCTCGCTGCTCTTTGAGCCTGCAGACACCTGGGGGGATACGGGGAAAAGGCCTC
CAAGGCCTGCAGGAGTCAATGGGAAAAACCCATTGGAGCCAAGTACACTGACTCAATAGGGACTTTCCAT
TGGGTTTTGCCCAGTACATAAGGTCAATAGGGGGTGAGTCAACAGGAAAGTCCCATTGGAGCCAAGTACA
TTGAGTCAATAGGGACTTTCCAATGGGTTTTGCCCAGTACATAAGGTCAATGGGAGGTAAGCCAATGGGT
TTTTCCCATTACTGACATGTATACTGAGTCATTAGGGACTTTCCAATGGGTTTTGCCCAGTACATAAGGT
CAATAGGGGTGAATCAACAGGAAAGTCCCATTGGAGCCAAGTACACTGAGTCAATAGGGACTTTCCATTG
GGTTTTGCCCAGTACAAAAGGTCAATAGGGGGTGAGTCAATGGGTTTTTCCCATTATTGGCACATACATA
AGGTCAATAGGGGTGACTAGTGGAGAAGAGCATGCTTGAGGGCTGAGTGCCCCTCAGTGGGCAGAGAGCA
CATGGCCCACAGTCCCTGAGAAGTTGGGGGGAGGGGTGGGCAATTGAACTGGTGCCTAGAGAAGGTGGGG
CTTGGGTAAACTGGGAAAGTGATGTGGTGTACTGGCTCCACCTTTTTCCCCAGGGTGGGGGAGAACCATA
TATAAGTGCAGTAGTCTCTGTGAACATTCGGTTTAGTGAACCTGCAGGTCGGCCGCCACGACCGGTGCCA
CCATGGCCAAGCCTTTGTCTCAAGAAGAATCCACCCTCATTGAAAGAGCAACGGCTACAATCAACAGCAT
CCCCATCTCTGAAGACTACAGCGTCGCCAGCGCAGCTCTCTCTAGCGACGGCCGCATCTTCACTGGTGTC
AATGTATATCATTTTACTGGGGGACCTTGTGCAGAACTCGTGGTGCTGGGCACTGCTGCTGCTGCGGCAG
CTGGCAACCTGACTTGTATCGTCGCGATCGGAAATGAGAACAGGGGCATCTTGAGCCCCTGCGGACGGTG
CCGACAGGTGCTTCTCGATCTGCATCCTGGGATCAAAGCCATAGTGAAGGACAGTGATGGACAGCCGACG
GCAGTTGGGATTCGTGAATTGCTGCCCTCTGGTTATGTGTGGGAGGGCGCTAGCCTTGGCTCCGGCGAGG
GCAGGGGAAGTCTTCTAACATGCGGGGACGTGGAGGAAAATCCCGGCCCACTCGGCATGGACTACAAGGA
CGACGATGACAAGCTCGATAGCGGCATGGCTACTCAAGCTGATTTGATGGAGTTGGACATGGCCATGGAA
CCAGACAGAAAAGCGGCTGTTAGTCACTGGCAGCAACAGTCTTACCTGGACTATGGAATCCATTCTGGTG
CCACTACCACAGCTCCTTCTCTGAGTGGTAAAGGCAATCCTGAGGAAGAGGATGTGGATACCTCCCAAGT
CCTGTATGAGTGGGAACAGGGATTTTCTCAGTCCTTCACTCAAGAACAAGTAGCTGATATTGATGGACAG
TATGCAATGACTCGAGCTCAGAGGGTACGAGCTGCTATGTTCCCTGAGACATTAGATGAGGGCATGCAGA
TCCCATCTACACAGTTTGATGCTGCTCATCCCACTAATGTCCAGCGTTTGGCTGAACCATCACAGATGCT
GAAA
[1614 nt withheld, positions 2175-3788]
AAACGGCTTTCAGTTGAGCTGACCAGCTCTCTCTTCAGAACAGAGCCAATGGCTTGGAATGAGACTGCTG
ATCTTGGACTTGATATTGGTGCCCAGGGAGAACCCCTTGGATATCGCCAGGATGATCCTAGCTATCGTTC
TTTTCACTCTGGTGGATATGGCCAGGATGCCTTGGGTATGGACCCCATGATGGAACATGAGATGGGTGGC
CACCACCCTGGTGCTGACTATCCAGTTGATGGGCTGCCAGATCTGGGGCATGCCCAGGACCTCATGGATG
GGCTGCCTCCAGGTGACAGCAATCAGCTGGCCTGGTTTGATACTGACCTGTAATGCTAGAGTTCGCGTCT
GGAACAATCAACCTCTGGATTACAAAATTTGTGAAAGATTGACTGGTATTCTTAACTATGTTGCTCCTTT
TACGCTATGTGGATACGCTGCTTTAATGCCTTTGTATCATGCTATTGCTTCCCGTATGGCTTTCATTTTC
TCCTCCTTGTATAAATCCTGGTTGCTGTCTCTTTATGAGGAGTTGTGGCCCGTTGTCAGGCAACGTGGCG
TGGTGTGCACTGTGTTTGCTGACGCAACCCCCACTGGTTGGGGCATTGCCACCACCTGTCAGCTCCTTTC
CGGGACTTTCGCTTTCCCCCTCCCTATTGCCACGGCGGAACTCATCGCCGCCTGCCTTGCCCGCTGCTGG
ACAGGGGCTCGGCTGTTGGGCACTGACAATTCCGTGGTGTTGTCGGGGAAGCTGACGTCCTTTCCATGGC
TGCTCGCCTGTGTTGCCACCTGGATTCTGCGCGGGACGTCCTTCTGCTACGTCCCTTCGGCCCTCAATCC
AGCGGACCTTCCTTCCCGCGGCCTGCTGCCGGCTCTGCGGCCTCTTCCGCGTCTTCGCCTTCGCCCTCAG
ACGAGTCGGATCTCCCTTTGGGCCGCCTCCCCGCCTGGAATTAATTCTGGCTAAGCACTTCGTGGCCGTC
GATCGTTTAAAGGGAGGTAGTGAGTCGAGATATCGATACTAGTGATCCAGACATGATAAGATACATTGAT
GAGTTTGGACAAACCACAACTAGAATGCAGTGAAAAAAATGCTTTATTTGTGAAATTTGTGATGCTATTG
CTTTATTTGTAACCATTATAAGCTGCAATAAACAAGTTAACAACAACAATTGCATTCATTTTATGTTTCA
GGTTCAGGGGGAGGTGTGGGAGGTTTTTTAAAGCAAGTAAAACCTCTACAAATGTGGTATGGCTGATTAT
GATCCTCTAGAGGGACAGCCCCCCCCCAAAGCCCCCAGGGATGTAATTACGTCCCTCCCCCGCTAGGGGG
CAGCAGCGAGCCGCCCGGGGCTCCGCTCCGGTCCGGCGCTCCCCCCGCATCCCCGAGCCGGCAGCGTGCG
GGGACAGCCCGGGCACGGGGAAGGTGGCACGGGATCGCTTTCCTCTGAACGCTTCTCGCTGCTCTTTGAG
CCTGCAGACACCTGGGGGGATACGGGGAAAAAGCCATACCAATGGAGCTCACGGGGACAGCCCCCCCCCA
AAGCCCCCAGGGATGTAATTACGTCCCTCCCCCGCTAGGGGGCAGCAGCGAGCCGCCCGGGGCTCCGCTC
CGGTCCGGCGCTCCCCCCGCATCCCCGAGCCGGCAGCGTGCGGGGACAGCCCGGGCACGGGGAAGGTGGC
ACGGGATCGCTTTCCTCTGAACGCTTCTCGCTGCTCTTTGAGCCTGCAGACACCTGGGGGGATACGGGGA
AAAAGAATTCGATAAAAGTTTTGTTACTTTATAGAAGAAATTTTGAGTTTTTGTTTTTTTTAATAAATAA
ATAAACATAAATAAATTGTTTGTTGAATTTATTATTAGTATGTAAGTGTAAATATAATAAAACTTAATAT
CTATTCAAATTAATAAATAAACCTCGATATACAGACCGATAAAACACATGCGTCAATTTTACACATGATT
ATCTTTAACGTACGTCACAATATGATTATCTTTCTAGGGTTAATCTAGCTGCGTGTTCTGCAGCGTGTCG
AGCATCTTCATCTGCTCCATCACGCTGTAAAACACATTTGCACCGCGAGTCTGCCCGTCCTCCACGGGTT
CAAAAACGTGAATGAACGAGGCGCGCTCACTGGCCGTCGTTTTACAACGTCGTGACTGGGAAAACCCTGG
CGTTACCCAACTTAATCGCCTTGCAGCACATCCCCCTTTCGCCAGCTGGCGTAATAGCGAAGAGGCCCGC
ACCGATCGCCCTTCCCAACAGTTGCGCAGCCTGAATGGCGAATGGG
[124 nt withheld, positions 6075-6198]
C
[91 nt withheld, positions 6200-6290]
A
[49 nt withheld, positions 6292-6340]
CCTTTGACGTTGGAGTCCACGTTCTTT
[37 nt withheld, positions 6368-6404]
ACCCTATCTCGGTCTATTCTTTTGATTTATAAGGGATTTTGCCGATTTCGGCCTATTGGTTAAAAAATGA
GCTGATTTAACAAAAATTTAACGCGAATTTTAACAAAATATTAACGCTTACAATTTAGGTGGCACTTTTC
GGGGAAATGTGCGCGGAACCCCTATTTGTTTATTTTTCTAAATACATTCAAATATGTATCCGCTCATGAG
ACAATAACCCTGATAAATGCTTCAATAATATTGAAAAAGGAAGAGTATGAGTATTCAACATTTCCGTGTC
GCCCTTATTCCCTTTTTTGCGGCATTTTGCCTTCCTGTTTTTGCTCACCCAGAAACGCTGGTGAAAGTAA
AAGATGCTGAAGATCAGTTGGGTGCACGAGTGGGTTACATCGAACTGGATCTCAACAGCGGTAAGATCCT
TGAGAGTTTTCGCCCCGAAGAACGTTTTCCAATGATGAGCACTTTTAAAGTTCTGCTATGTGGCGCGGTA
TTATCCCGTATTGACGCCGGGCAAGAGCAACTCGGTCGCCGCATACACTATTCTCAGAATGACTTGGTTG
AGTACTCACCAGTCACAGAAAAGCATCTTACGGATGGCATGACAGTAAGAGAATTATGCAGTGCTGCCAT
AACCATGAGTGATAACACTGCGGCCAACTTACTTCTGACAACGATCGGAGGACCGAAGGAGCTAACCGCT
TTTTTGCACAACATGGGGGATCATGTAACTCGCCTTGATCGTTGGGAACCGGAGCTGAATGAAGCCATAC
CAAACGACGAGCGTGACACCACGATGCCTGTAGCAATGGCAACAACGTTGCGCAAACTATTAACTGGCGA
ACTACTTACTCTAGCTTCCCGGCAACAATTAATAGACTGGATGGAGGCGGATAAAGTTGCAGGACCACTT
CTGCGCTCGGCCCTTCCGGCTGGCTGGTTTATTGCTGATAAATCTGGAGCCGGTGAGCGTGGGTCTCGCG
GTATCATTGCAGCACTGGGGCCAGATGGTAAGCCCTCCCGTATCGTAGTTATCTACACGACGGGGAGTCA
GGCAACTATGGATGAACGAAATAGACAGATCGCTGAGATAGGTGCCTCACTGATTAAGCATTGGTAACTG
TCAGACCAAGTTTACTCATATATACTTTAGATTGATTTAAAACTTCATTTTTAATTTAAAAGGATCTAGG
TGAAGATCCTTTTTGATAATCTCATGACCAAAATCCCTTAACGTGAGTTTTCGTTCCACTGAGCGTCAGA
CCCCGTAGAAAAGATCAAAGGATCTTCTTGAGATCCTTTTTTTCTGCGCGTAATCTGCTGCTTGCAAACA
AAAAAACCACCGCTACCAGCGGTGGTTTGTTTGCCGGATCAAGAGCTACCAACTCTTTTTCCGAAGGTAA
CTGGCTTCAGCAGAGCGCAGATACCAAATACTGTTCTTCTAGTGTAGCCGTAGTTAGGCCACCACTTCAA
GAACTCTGTAGCACCGCCTACATACCTCGCTCTGCTAATCCTGTTACCAGTGGCTGCTGCCAGTGGCGAT
AAGTCGTGTCTTACCGGGTTGGACTCAAGACGATAGTTACCGGATAAGGCGCAGCGGTCGGGCTGAACGG
GGGGTTCGTGCACACAGCCCAGCTTGGAGCGAACGACCTACACCGAACTGAGATACCTACAGCGTGAGCT
ATGAGAAAGCGCCACGCTTCCCGAAGGGAGAAAGGCGGACAGGTATCCGGTAAGCGGCAGGGTCGGAACA
GGAGAGCGCACGAGGGAGCTTCCAGGGGGAAACGCCTGGTATCTTTATAGTCCTGTCGGGTTTCGCCACC
TCTGACTTGAGCGTCGATTTTTGTGATGCTCGTCAGGGGGGCGGAGCCTATGGAAAAACGCCAGCAACGC
GGCCTTTTTACGGTTCCTGGCCTTTTGCTGGCCTTTTGCTCACATGTTCTTTCCTGCGTTATCCCCTGAT
TCTGTGGATAACCGTATTACCGCCTTTGAGTGAGCTGATACCGCTCGCCGCAGCCGAACGACCGAGCGCA
GCGAGTCAGTGAGCGAGGAAGCGGAAGAGCGCCCAATACGCAAACCGCCTCTCCCCGCGCGTTGGCCGAT
TCATTAATGCAGCTGGCACGACAGGTTTCCCGACTGGAAAGCGGGCAGTGAGCGCAACGCAATTAATGTG
AGTTAGCTCACTCATTAGGCACCCCAGGCTTTACACTTTATGCTTCCGGCTCGTATGTTGTGTGGAATTG
TGAGCGGATAACAATTTCACACAGGAAACAGCTATGACCATGATTACGCCAAGCGCGCCCGCCGGGTAAC
TCACGGGGTATCCATGTCCATTTCTGCGGCATCCAGCCAGGATACCCGTCCTCGCTGACGTAATATCCCA
GCGCCGCACCGCTGTCATTAATCTGCACACCGGCACGGCAGTTCCGGCTGTCGCCGGTATTGTTCGGGTT
GCTGATGCGCTTCGGGCTGACCATCCGGAACTGTGTCCGGAAAAGCCGCGACGAACTGGTATCCCAGGTG
GCCTGAACGAACAGTTCACCGTTAAAGGCGTGCATGGCCACACCTTCCCGAATCATCATGGTAAACGTGC
GTTTTCGCTCAACGTCAATGCAGCAGCAGTCATCCTCGGCAAACTCTTTCCATGCCGCTTCAACCTCGCG
GGAAAAGGCACGGGCTTCTTCCTCCCCGATGCCCAGATAGCGCCAGCTTGGGCGATGACTGAGCCGGAAA
AAAGACCCGACGATATGATCCTGATGCAGCTAGA
Features (pLannotate 1.2.2; 21 found; start..end, strand, type, name):
    308..325     -  misc_feature   MCS (fragment): pBluescript multiple cloning site
    589..672     +  promoter       mCMV promoter (fragment): mouse cytomegalovirus (CMV) immediate early promoter
    789..996     +  promoter       mCMV promoter (fragment): mouse cytomegalovirus (CMV) immediate early promoter
   1263..1658    +  CDS            BSD: blasticidin S deaminase; Aspergillus terreus BSD; confers resistance to blasticidin
   1677..1729    +  CDS            T2A (fragment): 2A peptide from Thosea asigna virus capsid protein Eukaryotic ribosomes fail to insert a peptide bond between the Gly and Pro residues, yielding separate polypeptides.
   1743..1763    +  CDS            FLAG (fragment): FLAG® epitope tag, followed by an enterokinase cleavage site
   1776..4121    +  CDS            CTNNB1 (sequence partly withheld): protein involved both in cell-cell adhesion as part of the cadherin protein complex, and in gene transcription as part of the Wnt signaling pathway; CTNNB1; also known as catenin beta-1; related to Drosophila armadillo
   4144..4732    +  misc_feature   WPRE: woodchuck hepatitis virus posttranscriptional regulatory element
   4812..4946    -  polyA_signal   SV40 poly(A) signal: SV40 polyadenylation signal
   4969..5052    -  CDS            large T antigen (fragment): large T antigen from SV40 (simian virus 40)
   5794..5913    -  CDS            B (fragment): PORTL_LAMBD - Experimental evidence at protein level: Swiss-Prot protein existence level 1. Forms the portal vertex of the capsid (PubMed:6228056, PubMed:6232391). This portal plays critical roles in head assembly, genome packaging, neck/tail attachment, and genome ejection (Probable). The portal protein multimerizes as a single ring-shaped homododecamer arranged around a central channel (PubMed:6232391). Binds to the terminase subunits to form the packaging machine (PubMed:7799432). From Escherichia phage lambda (Bacteriophage lambda).
   5915..6070    +  CDS            lacZα (fragment): LacZα fragment of β-galactosidase; lacZ fragment
   6075..6503    +  rep_origin     f1 ori (sequence partly withheld): f1 bacteriophage origin of replication; arrow indicates direction of (+) strand synthesis
   6556..6660    +  promoter       AmpR promoter: bla
   6661..7521    +  CDS            AmpR: β-lactamase; bla; confers resistance to ampicillin, carbenicillin, and related antibiotics
   7692..8280    +  rep_origin     ori: high-copy-number ColE1/pMB1/pBR322/pUC origin of replication
   8463..8555    +  CDS            lacI (fragment): lac repressor; lacI; The lac repressor binds to the lac operator to inhibit transcription in E. coli. This inhibition can be relieved by adding lactose or isopropyl-β-D-thiogalactopyranoside (IPTG).
   8568..8589    +  protein_bind   CAP binding site: CAP binding activates transcription in the presence of cAMP. E. coli catabolite activator protein
   8604..8634    +  promoter       lac promoter: promoter for the E. coli lac operon
   8642..8658    +  protein_bind   lac operator: The lac repressor binds to the lac operator to inhibit transcription in E. coli. This inhibition can be relieved by adding lactose or isopropyl-β-D-thiogalactopyranoside (IPTG). lac repressor encoded by lacI
   8696..9163    -  CDS            B (fragment): PORTL_LAMBD - Experimental evidence at protein level: Swiss-Prot protein existence level 1. Forms the portal vertex of the capsid (PubMed:6228056, PubMed:6232391). This portal plays critical roles in head assembly, genome packaging, neck/tail attachment, and genome ejection (Probable). The portal protein multimerizes as a single ring-shaped homododecamer arranged around a central channel (PubMed:6232391). Binds to the terminase subunits to form the packaging machine (PubMed:7799432). From Escherichia phage lambda (Bacteriophage lambda).
