[The description below was written by a language model from this plasmid's Addgene catalogue record and pLannotate feature annotations shown in this document.]
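Description:
BII-ChBtW-CTNNB1_S33Y is a piggyBac transposon plasmid of about 9.2 kb for constitutive expression in mammalian cells, built on the depositing lab's BII-ChBtW backbone. It is propagated in E. coli as a high-copy plasmid through a ColE1/pUC-type origin with ampicillin resistance (AmpR). The backbone also retains an f1 origin and pBluescript-style lac/lacZα remnants. The automated annotation does not label the piggyBac terminal repeats, so their positions cannot be read from the feature table. Short hits to lambda phage portal protein and SV40 large T antigen appear to be incidental fragments rather than functional parts. The depositor sequence and the repository's sequencing result give essentially identical maps, differing by a single nucleotide in length.

The payload is a single transcription unit driven, according to the catalogue, by a CMV enhancer joined to a CpG-free human EF1α promoter. The feature table detects only mouse CMV promoter fragments in this region. The open reading frame begins with blasticidin S deaminase (BSD), followed by a T2A peptide, a FLAG epitope and human CTNNB1 (β-catenin) carrying the S33Y substitution. Ribosomal skipping at T2A yields the resistance enzyme and N-terminally FLAG-tagged β-catenin as separate proteins from one mRNA, so blasticidin selection is directly coupled to transgene expression. A WPRE downstream enhances transcript processing and expression. An SV40 polyadenylation signal is annotated after it, though on the opposite strand.

Serine 33 lies in the N-terminal phosphorylation region that marks β-catenin for degradation, and S33Y is generally used as a stabilised, constitutively active form that drives Wnt target transcription. Co-delivered with a piggyBac transposase source, the cassette can integrate into the genome to produce stable lines. The associated publication concerns Wnt-related and Wnt-independent mechanisms in colorectal cancer.
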