Addgene plasmid #133376: BII-ChBtW-CTNNB1_S33Y
Purpose: Piggybac vector for constitutive expression
Depositing lab: Blair Madison. Depositing organization: Washington University in Saint Louis. Publication: The oncogenic function of PLAGL2 is mediated via ASCL2 and IGF2 and a Wnt-independent mechanism in colorectal cancer. Fischer AD, Veronese-Paniagua DA, Swaminathan S, Kashima H, Rubin DC, Madison BB. Am J Physiol Gastrointest Liver Physiol. 2023 Jun 13. doi: 10.1152/ajpgi.00058.2022. PubMed 37310750.
Backbone
  Vector backbone: BII-ChBtW
  Backbone manufacturer: Madison Lab
  Vector type: Mammalian Expression
  Selectable markers: Blasticidin
Growth in bacteria
  Bacterial resistance: Ampicillin, 100 μg/mL
  Growth temperature: 37°C
  Growth strain: DH5alpha
  Copy number: High Copy
Gene/Insert
  Gene/Insert name: CTNNB1
  Species: H. sapiens (human)
  Mutation: S33Y
  Entrez Gene: CTNNB1 (a.k.a. CTNNB, EVR7, MRD19, NEDSDV, armadillo)
  Promoter: CMV enhancer and hEf1a (CpG free)
  Tag / fusion protein: Flag (N terminal on backbone)
  Cloning method: Restriction Enzyme; 5′ cloning site Unknown (unknown if destroyed)
Terms and licenses: Academic/Nonprofit Terms; Industry Terms: Not Available to Industry
Depositor comments: Please visit https://doi.org/10.1101/2020.10.14.339531 for bioRxiv preprint.
How to cite: BII-ChBtW-CTNNB1_S33Y was a gift from Blair Madison (Addgene plasmid # 133376 ; http://n2t.net/addgene:133376 ; RRID:Addgene_133376)
